Addgene plasmid #238236: pRK5_mCherry_P2AT2A_GFP-nb-2xKS
Purpose: For overexpression of mCherry_P2AT2A_GFP-nb-2xKS
Depositing lab: Denes Hnisz. Depositing organization: Max Planck Institute for Molecular Genetics. Publication: Probing condensate microenvironments with a micropeptide killswitch. Zhang Y, Stoppelkamp I, Fernandez-Pernas P, Allram M, Charman M, Magalhaes AP, Piedavent-Salomon M, Sommer G, Sung YC, Meyer K, Grams N, Halko E, Dongre S, Meierhofer D, Malszycki M, Ilik IA, Aktas T, Kraushar ML, Vastenhouw N, Weitzman MD, Grebien F, Niskanen H, Hnisz D. Nature. 2025 Jun 4. doi: 10.1038/s41586-025-09141-5. PubMed 40468084.
Backbone
  Vector backbone: pRK5
  Vector type: Mammalian Expression
Growth in bacteria
  Bacterial resistance: Ampicillin, 100 μg/mL
  Growth temperature: 37°C
  Growth strain: DH5alpha
  Copy number: High Copy
Gene/Insert
  Gene/Insert name: mCherry_P2AT2A_GFP-nb-2xKS
  Species: H. sapiens (human)
  Cloning method: Gibson Cloning
Terms and licenses: Academic/Nonprofit Terms; Industry Terms: Not Available to Industry
How to cite: pRK5_mCherry_P2AT2A_GFP-nb-2xKS was a gift from Denes Hnisz (Addgene plasmid # 238236 ; http://n2t.net/addgene:238236 ; RRID:Addgene_238236)
