[The description below was written by a language model from this plasmid's Addgene catalogue record and pLannotate feature annotations shown in this document.]
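Description:
pRK5_mCherry_P2AT2A_GFP-nb-2xKS is a mammalian expression plasmid of about 6.1 kb built on the pRK5 backbone by Gibson cloning. It is propagated in E. coli as a high-copy plasmid through a ColE1/pUC-type origin and selected with ampicillin via the β-lactamase gene. The backbone also carries an M13 phage origin for single-stranded DNA production, an SV40 enhancer/early promoter region, and assorted remnants of older cloning vectors (fragments of lacZα, lacI, rop and bom, plus the lac promoter and operator) that have no evident role in the payload.

Expression is driven by the human cytomegalovirus immediate early enhancer and promoter, followed by a fragment of CMV intron A and an SP6 promoter, and is terminated by the SV40 polyadenylation signal. The open reading frame begins with mCherry. According to the construct name, this is joined through tandem P2A and T2A self-cleaving peptides to a GFP-binding nanobody fused to two copies of "KS", presumably the micropeptide killswitch named in the associated publication on probing condensate microenvironments. The 2A elements and the KS repeats are not annotated in the feature table. The nanobody most likely corresponds to the segment that the annotation tool matched by homology to a mouse immunoglobulin heavy-chain variable region. A short hit to an IgH signal sequence upstream of mCherry is only a fragment and may not be functional. The 2A arrangement should yield free mCherry as a marker of transfected cells alongside a separate nanobody-killswitch protein, which would be expected to bind GFP-tagged proteins. The record itself states only that the plasmid is for overexpression of this cassette, and lists the insert species as human.
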