Features (pLannotate 1.2.2; 21 found; start..end, strand, type, name):
     14..393     +  enhancer       CMV enhancer: human cytomegalovirus immediate early enhancer
    394..597     +  promoter       CMV promoter: human cytomegalovirus (CMV) immediate early promoter
    733..776     +  intron         CMV intron (fragment): modified intron A from human cytomegalovirus
    828..846     +  promoter       SP6 promoter: promoter for bacteriophage SP6 RNA polymerase
    850..887     +  CDS            IgH signal sequence (fragment): signal sequence from the mouse immunoglobulin heavy chain variable region
    939..1646    +  CDS            mCherry: mCherry is a basic (constitutively fluorescent) red fluorescent protein published in 2004, derived from Discosoma sp.. It is reported to be a very rapidly-maturing monomer with low acid sensitivity.
   1860..2237    +  CDS            HVM18_MOUSE: Experimental evidence at protein level: Swiss-Prot protein existence level 1. From Mus musculus (Mouse).
   2405..2539    +  polyA_signal   SV40 poly(A) signal: SV40 polyadenylation signal
   2608..2965    +  promoter       SV40 promoter: SV40 enhancer and early promoter
   2984..3138    +  CDS            lacZα (fragment): LacZα fragment of β-galactosidase; lacZ fragment
   3144..3195    -  misc_feature   bom (fragment): basis of mobility region from pBR322
   3214..3594    +  rep_origin     M13 ori (sequence partly withheld): M13 bacteriophage origin of replication; arrow indicates direction of (+) strand synthesis
   3670..3719    -  misc_feature   bom (fragment): basis of mobility region from pBR322
   3821..3856    -  CDS            rop (fragment): Rop protein, which maintains plasmids at low copy number; rop
   3951..4055    +  promoter       AmpR promoter: bla
   4056..4916    +  CDS            AmpR: β-lactamase; bla; confers resistance to ampicillin, carbenicillin, and related antibiotics
   5087..5675    +  rep_origin     ori: high-copy-number ColE1/pMB1/pBR322/pUC origin of replication
   5858..5950    +  CDS            lacI (fragment): lac repressor; lacI; The lac repressor binds to the lac operator to inhibit transcription in E. coli. This inhibition can be relieved by adding lactose or isopropyl-β-D-thiogalactopyranoside (IPTG).
   5963..5984    +  protein_bind   CAP binding site: CAP binding activates transcription in the presence of cAMP. E. coli catabolite activator protein
   5999..6029    +  promoter       lac promoter: promoter for the E. coli lac operon
   6037..6053    +  protein_bind   lac operator: The lac repressor binds to the lac operator to inhibit transcription in E. coli. This inhibition can be relieved by adding lactose or isopropyl-β-D-thiogalactopyranoside (IPTG). lac repressor encoded by lacI
>Addgene plasmid #238236 | pRK5_mCherry_P2AT2A_GFP-nb-2xKS | addgene full sequence | sequence record 474437 | Addgene NGS Result
TTCGAGCTCGCCCGACATTGATTATTGACTAGTTATTAATAGTAATCAATTACGGGGTCATTAGTTCATA
GCCCATATATGGAGTTCCGCGTTACATAACTTACGGTAAATGGCCCGCCTGGCTGACCGCCCAACGACCC
CCGCCCATTGACGTCAATAATGACGTATGTTCCCATAGTAACGCCAATAGGGACTTTCCATTGACGTCAA
TGGGTGGAGTATTTACGGTAAACTGCCCACTTGGCAGTACATCAAGTGTATCATATGCCAAGTACGCCCC
CTATTGACGTCAATGACGGTAAATGGCCCGCCTGGCATTATGCCCAGTACATGACCTTATGGGACTTTCC
TACTTGGCAGTACATCTACGTATTAGTCATCGCTATTACCATGGTGATGCGGTTTTGGCAGTACATCAAT
GGGCGTGGATAGCGGTTTGACTCACGGGGATTTCCAAGTCTCCACCCCATTGACGTCAATGGGAGTTTGT
TTTGGCACCAAAATCAACGGGACTTTCCAAAATGTCGTAACAACTCCGCCCCATTGACGCAAATGGGCGG
TAGGCGTGTACGGTGGGAGGTCTATATAAGCAGAGCTCGTTTAGTGAACCGTCAGATCGCCTGGAGACGC
CATCCACGCTGTTTTGACCTCCATAGAAGACACCGGGACCGATCCAGCCTCCGCGGCCGGGAACGGTGCA
TTGGAACGCGGATTCCCCGTGCCAAGAGTGACGTAAGTACCGCCTATAGAGTCTATAGGCCCACCCCCTT
GGCTTCGTTAGAACGCGGCTACAATTAATACATAACCTTATGTATCATACACATACGATTTAGGTGACAC
TATAGAATAACATCCACTTTGCCTTTCTCTCCACAGGTGTCCACTCCCAGGTCCAACTGCACCTCGGTTC
TATCGATTGAATTCGTACCGGTGCCACCATGGTTTCCAAAGGAGAGGAGGATAATATGGCTATAATTAAA
GAGTTTATGCGGTTCAAGGTGCATATGGAGGGATCTGTGAACGGTCACGAGTTCGAAATCGAGGGCGAAG
GCGAGGGGCGACCCTATGAAGGGACACAGACGGCCAAACTGAAGGTGACCAAGGGTGGCCCCCTGCCTTT
CGCCTGGGACATCCTGTCACCCCAGTTTATGTACGGCTCTAAGGCTTACGTTAAGCACCCTGCCGATATT
CCGGACTACTTGAAACTGAGCTTCCCTGAAGGGTTCAAGTGGGAACGGGTAATGAATTTTGAGGATGGCG
GTGTAGTCACAGTTACCCAGGACAGCTCTCTTCAGGACGGAGAATTTATCTATAAGGTTAAACTTCGGGG
CACTAACTTCCCATCAGACGGCCCCGTGATGCAGAAGAAAACTATGGGCTGGGAAGCCAGCTCAGAACGC
ATGTATCCCGAGGACGGAGCACTGAAGGGAGAAATCAAGCAGCGACTCAAGCTGAAGGATGGGGGACATT
ATGATGCTGAGGTCAAAACCACCTATAAGGCCAAGAAACCCGTTCAGCTTCCTGGGGCATACAACGTGAA
TATCAAACTGGATATTACATCCCATAACGAAGACTATACCATCGTGGAACAGTACGAGCGGGCCGAGGGC
AGACATAGCACAGGGGGCATGGATGAATTGTACAAGGGAAGCGGAGCTACTAACTTCAGCCTGCTGAAGC
AGGCTGGAGACGTGGAGGAGAACCCTGGACCTGGAAGCGGAGAGGGCAGAGGAAGTCTTCTAACATGCGG
TGACGTGGAGGAGAATCCCGGCCCATATCCGTACGACGTACCAGACTACGCACCTAAGAAGAAGAGGAAG
GTTGGGGGAGGCGGCAGTGGCGGAGGGGGATCTATGGCTCAGGTGCAGCTGGTGGAATCTGGCGGCAGAC
TGGTGCAGGCCGGCGATAGCCTGAGACTGTCTTGTGCCGCCAGCGGCAGAACCTTCAGCACATCTGCCAT
GGCCTGGTTCAGACAGGCCCCTGGCCGCGAGAGGGAATTTGTGGCCGCCATCACATGGACCGTGGGCAAC
ACCATCCTGGGCGACAGCGTGAAGGGCCGGTTCACCATCAGCCGGGACAGAGCCAAGAACACCGTGGACC
TCCAGATGGACAACCTGGAACCCGAGGACACCGCCGTGTACTACTGCTCCGCCAGATCCAGAGGCTACGT
GCTGTCCGTGCTGCGGAGCGTGGACAGCTACGATTATTGGGGCCAGGGCACCCAAGTGACCGTGTCTGGC
GGCGGAGGAAGCGGAGGCGGAGGATCTATGATGATGATGAATAAGTTGGTTCTAGCGCAGTTCTTCTTCT
CCTGTCTAATGATGATGATGAATAAATTGGTTCTTGCGCAGTTTTTCTTCTCCTGTCTATAGGTCGACCT
GCAGAAGCTTGGCCGCCATGGCCCAACTTGTTTATTGCAGCTTATAATGGTTACAAATAAAGCAATAGCA
TCACAAATTTCACAAATAAAGCATTTTTTTCACTGCATTCTAGTTGTGGTTTGTCCAAACTCATCAATGT
ATCTTATCATGTCTGGATCGGGAATTAATTCGGCGCAGCACCATGGCCTGAAATAACCTCTGAAAGAGGA
ACTTGGTTAGGTACCTTCTGAGGCGGAAAGAACCAGCTGTGGAATGTGTGTCAGTTAGGGTGTGGAAAGT
CCCCAGGCTCCCCAGCAGGCAGAAGTATGCAAAGCATGCATCTCAATTAGTCAGCAACCAGGTGTGGAAA
GTCCCCAGGCTCCCCAGCAGGCAGAAGTATGCAAAGCATGCATCTCAATTAGTCAGCAACCATAGTCCCG
CCCCTAACTCCGCCCATCCCGCCCCTAACTCCGCCCAGTTCCGCCCATTCTCCGCCCCATGGCTGACTAA
TTTTTTTTATTTATGCAGAGGCCGAGGCCGCCTCGGCCTCTGAGCTATTCCAGAAGTAGTGAGGAGGCTT
TTTTGGAGGCCTAGGCTTTTGCAAAAAGCTGTTAACAGCTTGGCACTGGCCGTCGTTTTACAACGTCGTG
ACTGGGAAAACCCTGGCGTTACCCAACTTAATCGCCTTGCAGCACATCCCCCTTTCGCCAGCTGGCGTAA
TAGCGAAGAGGCCCGCACCGATCGCCCTTCCCAACAGTTGCGCAGCCTGAATGGCGAATGGCGCCTGATG
CGGTATTTTCTCCTTACGCATCTGTGCGGTATTTCACACCGCATA
[142 nt withheld, positions 3196-3337]
C
[141 nt withheld, positions 3339-3479]
CCTTTGACGTTGGAGTCCACGTTCTTT
[37 nt withheld, positions 3507-3543]
ACCCTATCTCGGGCTATTCTTTTGATTTATAAGGGATTTTGCCGATTTCGGCCTATTGGTTAAAAAATGA
GCTGATTTAACAAAAATTTAACGCGAATTTTAACAAAATATTAACGTTTACAATTTTATGGTGCACTCTC
AGTACAATCTGCTCTGATGCCGCATAGTTAAGCCAGCCCCGACACCCGCCAACACCCGCTGACGCGCCCT
GACGGGCTTGTCTGCTCCCGGCATCCGCTTACAGACAAGCTGTGACCGTCTCCGGGAGCTGCATGTGTCA
GAGGTTTTCACCGTCATCACCGAAACGCGCGAGACGAAAGGGCCTCGTGATACGCCTATTTTTATAGGTT
AATGTCATGATAATAATGGTTTCTTAGACGTCAGGTGGCACTTTTCGGGGAAATGTGCGCGGAACCCCTA
TTTGTTTATTTTTCTAAATACATTCAAATATGTATCCGCTCATGAGACAATAACCCTGATAAATGCTTCA
ATAATATTGAAAAAGGAAGAGTATGAGTATTCAACATTTCCGTGTCGCCCTTATTCCCTTTTTTGCGGCA
TTTTGCCTTCCTGTTTTTGCTCACCCAGAAACGCTGGTGAAAGTAAAAGATGCTGAAGATCAGTTGGGTG
CACGAGTGGGTTACATCGAACTGGATCTCAACAGCGGTAAGATCCTTGAGAGTTTTCGCCCCGAAGAACG
TTTTCCAATGATGAGCACTTTTAAAGTTCTGCTATGTGGCGCGGTATTATCCCGTATTGACGCCGGGCAA
GAGCAACTCGGTCGCCGCATACACTATTCTCAGAATGACTTGGTTGAGTACTCACCAGTCACAGAAAAGC
ATCTTACGGATGGCATGACAGTAAGAGAATTATGCAGTGCTGCCATAACCATGAGTGATAACACTGCGGC
CAACTTACTTCTGACAACGATCGGAGGACCGAAGGAGCTAACCGCTTTTTTGCACAACATGGGGGATCAT
GTAACTCGCCTTGATCGTTGGGAACCGGAGCTGAATGAAGCCATACCAAACGACGAGCGTGACACCACGA
TGCCTGTAGCAATGGCAACAACGTTGCGCAAACTATTAACTGGCGAACTACTTACTCTAGCTTCCCGGCA
ACAATTAATAGACTGGATGGAGGCGGATAAAGTTGCAGGACCACTTCTGCGCTCGGCCCTTCCGGCTGGC
TGGTTTATTGCTGATAAATCTGGAGCCGGTGAGCGTGGGTCTCGCGGTATCATTGCAGCACTGGGGCCAG
ATGGTAAGCCCTCCCGTATCGTAGTTATCTACACGACGGGGAGTCAGGCAACTATGGATGAACGAAATAG
ACAGATCGCTGAGATAGGTGCCTCACTGATTAAGCATTGGTAACTGTCAGACCAAGTTTACTCATATATA
CTTTAGATTGATTTAAAACTTCATTTTTAATTTAAAAGGATCTAGGTGAAGATCCTTTTTGATAATCTCA
TGACCAAAATCCCTTAACGTGAGTTTTCGTTCCACTGAGCGTCAGACCCCGTAGAAAAGATCAAAGGATC
TTCTTGAGATCCTTTTTTTCTGCGCGTAATCTGCTGCTTGCAAACAAAAAAACCACCGCTACCAGCGGTG
GTTTGTTTGCCGGATCAAGAGCTACCAACTCTTTTTCCGAAGGTAACTGGCTTCAGCAGAGCGCAGATAC
CAAATACTGTTCTTCTAGTGTAGCCGTAGTTAGGCCACCACTTCAAGAACTCTGTAGCACCGCCTACATA
CCTCGCTCTGCTAATCCTGTTACCAGTGGCTGCTGCCAGTGGCGATAAGTCGTGTCTTACCGGGTTGGAC
TCAAGACGATAGTTACCGGATAAGGCGCAGCGGTCGGGCTGAACGGGGGGTTCGTGCACACAGCCCAGCT
TGGAGCGAACGACCTACACCGAACTGAGATACCTACAGCGTGAGCTATGAGAAAGCGCCACGCTTCCCGA
AGGGAGAAAGGCGGACAGGTATCCGGTAAGCGGCAGGGTCGGAACAGGAGAGCGCACGAGGGAGCTTCCA
GGGGGAAACGCCTGGTATCTTTATAGTCCTGTCGGGTTTCGCCACCTCTGACTTGAGCGTCGATTTTTGT
GATGCTCGTCAGGGGGGCGGAGCCTATGGAAAAACGCCAGCAACGCGGCCTTTTTACGGTTCCTGGCCTT
TTGCTGGCCTTTTGCTCACATGTTCTTTCCTGCGTTATCCCCTGATTCTGTGGATAACCGTATTACCGCC
TTTGAGTGAGCTGATACCGCTCGCCGCAGCCGAACGACCGAGCGCAGCGAGTCAGTGAGCGAGGAAGCGG
AAGAGCGCCCAATACGCAAACCGCCTCTCCCCGCGCGTTGGCCGATTCATTAATGCAGCTGGCACGACAG
GTTTCCCGACTGGAAAGCGGGCAGTGAGCGCAACGCAATTAATGTGAGTTAGCTCACTCATTAGGCACCC
CAGGCTTTACACTTTATGCTTCCGGCTCGTATGTTGTGTGGAATTGTGAGCGGATAACAATTTCACACAG
GAAACAGCTATGACATGATTACGAATTAA
